>Addgene plasmid #178704 | pAAV-VTKS4-V5-APEX2-NES | addgene full sequence | sequence record 355038 | Addgene NGS Result
CCTGCAGGCAGCTGCGCGCTCGCTCGCTCACTGAGGCCGCCCGGGCGTCGGGCGACCTTTGGTCGCCCGG
CCTCAGTGAGCGAGCGAGCGCGCAGAGAGGGAGTGGCCAACTCCATCACTAGGGGTTCCTGCTAGACTGC
AGAGGGCCCTGCGTATGAGTGCAAGTGGGTTTTAGGACCAGGATGAGGCGGGGTGGGGGTGCCTACCTGA
CGACCGACCCCGACCCACTGGACAAGCACCCAACCCCCATTCCCCAAATTGCGCATCCCCTATCAGAGAG
GGGGAGGGGAAACAGGATGCGGCGAGGCGCGTGCGCACTGCCAGCTTCAGCACCGCGGACAGTGCCTTCG
CCCCCGCCTGGCGGCGCGCGCCACCGCCGCCTCAGCACTGAAGGCGCGCTGACGTCACTCGCCGGTCCCC
CGCAAACTCCCCTTCCCGGCCACCTTGGTCGCGTCCGCGCCGCCGCCGGCCCAGCCGGACCGCACCACGC
GAGGCGCGAGATAGGGGGGCACGGGCGCGACCATCTGCGCTGCGGCGCCGGCGACTCAGCGCTGCCTCAG
TCTGCGGTGGGCAGCGGAGGAGTCGTGTCGTGCCTGAGAGCGCAGTCAGATATCGTTTAAACTCCGGAGA
AGTTCCTATTCTCTAGAAAGTATAGGAACTTCCCTCAGCACCATGGCTAGCGGCAGCCTCGGAGTTTGAA
TAGATAGAATAAAATATCTTTATTTTCATTCCATCTGTGTGTTGGTTTTTTGTGTGAGATCTACGGGTGG
CATCCCTGTGACCCCTCCCCAGTGCCTCTCCTGGCCCTGGAAGTTGCCACTCCAGTGCCCACCAGCCTTG
TCCTAATAAAATTAAGTTGCATCATTTTGTCTGACTAGGTGTCCTTCTATAATATTATGGGGTGGAGGGG
GGTGGTATGGAGCAAGGGGCAAGTTGGGAAGACAACCTGTAGGGCCTGCGGGGTCTATTGGGAACCAAGC
TGGAGTGCAGTGGCACAATCTTGGCTCACTGCAATCTCCGCCTCCTGGGTTCAAGCGATTCTCCTGCCTC
AGGCTCCCGAGTTGTTGGGATTCCAGGCATGCATGACCAGGCTCAGCTAATTTTTGTTTTTTTGGTAGAG
ACGGGGTTTCACCATATTGGCCAGGCTGGTCTCCAACTCCTAATCTCAGGTGATCTACCCACCTTGGCCT
CCCAAATTGCTGGGATTACAGGCGTGAACCACTGCTCCCTTCCCTGTCCTTCTGCCTCAGCTAATTGAGT
AGGGGGGAGGCTAACTGAAACACGGAAGGAGACAATACCGGAAGGAACCCGCGCTATGACGGCAATAAAA
AGACAGAATAAAACGCACGGGTGTTGGGTCGTTTGTTCATAAACGCGGGGTTCGGTCCCAGGGCTGGCAC
TCTGTCGATACCCCACCGAGACCCCATTGGGGCCAATACGCCCGCGTTTCTTCCTTTTCCCCACCCCACC
CCCCAAGTTCGGGTGAAGGCCCAGGGCTCGCAGCCAACGTCGGGGCGGCAGGCCGTGGAAGTTCCTATTC
TCTAGAAAGTATAGGAACTTCACCGGAATAACTTCGTATAGGATACTTTATACGAAGTTATGCAGAATGG
TAGCTGGATTGTAGCTGCTATTAGCAATATGAAACCTCTTAATAACTTCGTATAGCATACATTATACGAA
GTTATAACGCGCCACTAGTGAATTCGAGCTCGGTACCTAGTCCAGGGTCAGGCGCTCCAGGGGTGGCAGC
TGCAGGGCGTCGGCAAATCCCAGTTCTGACAGCTTCTGATGTGCTTCTGCGTAATCTGCGAAAAAAGCAT
CCTCGTCGGCTGCATACTTATCGACCAGAGGTCTGAACACGGGATCGGACAGCAGGGCTTTGTCGCTGGG
CAGCTGCAGCAGCCCTTCCTTCTCTCCACTCAGCAGTTCAGTAAAGTAAGAATTGTCGAAAATCAGGGGG
TTGCTTGTCCAGGGTCCCTCGAAGCCTGACCTTTCCTTATGAGCGGCGCCAATGGTGTGCCCTCCAGACA
GTGCGACGATATCCTGGTCAGTCAGGCCCATAGCTTTCCCAAACACATCTCGCAGATGGTCGGAGCCCTT
TGTCGGATCTGGCAGGCGCCCCTCTGGAGGTGGTTCTGGTTTGTCCTCCCGTCCTGGGTGGAAAGGCACC
TTGGGGCCCCCAGTGACCTCCACAGCGACCACTCCTGCCAGCTGATAAAAATCGGCGTAGGACAGAATTG
GGAACTCTGCTTTCAGAGGTTCCAGCAGCCGCACGGCGATGTCCAGCCCATTGTTGGCACTATGTGCCAG
TTCAGCAGGGTGCTTGATTGTTCCAAAGGGTCCGCCTGTTTTGGTTCCCTTGTCAAAGGTGCCTGCGCTG
TGGAAAGCCAGTCTCAGCATCAGAGGTGCGCACCTCTTTTCTGCGATAAACCCTCTCAGCTTCTTCTTGG
CTTTCTCCACGGCATCCTGGTAGTCTGCGGACACTGTTGGGTATGATTTCCCACCGGTGGTGCTGTCCAG
GCCCAGCAGGGGGTTGGGGATGGGCTTGCCCATGGTGGCGTACCCGGGGATCCTCTAGAGTCGACCTGCA
GGCATGCAAGCTTTACTAGTGGTGGCGCTAGCATAACTTCGTATAAAGTATCCTATACGAAGTTATTTGC
CTTAACCCAGAAATTATCACTGTTATTCTTTAGAATGGTGCAAAGAATAACTTCGTATAATGTATGCTAT
ACGAAGTTATGGCGCGCCAATCAACCTCTGGATTACAAAATTTGTGAAAGATTGACTGGTATTCTTAACT
ATGTTGCTCCTTTTACGCTATGTGGATACGCTGCTTTAATGCCTTTGTATCATGCTATTGCTTCCCGTAT
GGCTTTCATTTTCTCCTCCTTGTATAAATCCTGGTTGCTGTCTCTTTATGAGGAGTTGTGGCCCGTTGTC
AGGCAACGTGGCGTGGTGTGCACTGTGTTTGCTGACGCAACCCCCACTGGTTGGGGCATTGCCACCACCT
GTCAGCTCCTTTCCGGGACTTTCGCTTTCCCCCTCCCTATTGCCACGGCGGAACTCATCGCCGCCTGCCT
TGCCCGCTGCTGGACAGGGGCTCGGCTGTTGGGCACTGACAATTCCGTGGTGTTGTCGGGGAAGCTGACG
TCCTTTCCATGGCTGCTCGCCTGTGTTGCCACCTGGATTCTGCGCGGGACGTCCTTCTGCTACGTCCCTT
CGGCCCTCAATCCAGCGGACCTTCCTTCCCGCGGCCTGCTGCCGGCTCTGCGGCCTCTTCCGCGTCTTCG
CCTTCGCCCTCAGACGAGTCGGATCTCCCTTTGGGCCGCCTCCCCGCCTGGATCCTGTGCCTTCTAGTTG
CCAGCCATCTGTTGTTTGCCCCTCCCCCGTGCCTTCCTTGACCCTGGAAGGTGCCACTCCCACTGTCCTT
TCCTAATAAAATGAGGAAATTGCATCGCATTGTCTGAGTAGGTGTCATTCTATTCTGGGGGGTGGGGTGG
GGCAGGACAGCAAGGGGGAGGATTGGGAAGACAATAGCAGGCATGCTGGGGATGCGGTGGGCTCTATGGC
AGGAACCCCTAGTGATGGAGTTGGCCACTCCCTCTCTGCGCGCTCGCTCGCTCACTGAGGCCGGGCGACC
AAAGGTCGCCCGACGCCCGGGCTTTGCCCGGGCGGCCTCAGTGAGCGAGCGAGCGCGCAGCTGCCTGCAG
GGGCGCCTGATGCGGTATTTTCTCCTTACGCATCTGTGCGGTATTTCACACCGCATA
[95 nt withheld, positions 3768-3862]
T
[46 nt withheld, positions 3864-3909]
C
[141 nt withheld, positions 3911-4051]
CCTTTGACGTTGGAGTCCACGTTCTTT
[37 nt withheld, positions 4079-4115]
ACTCTATCTCGGGCTATTCTTTTGATTTATAAGGGATTTTGCCGATTTCGGTCTATTGGTTAAAAAATGA
GCTGATTTAACAAAAATTTAACGCGAATTTTAACAAAATATTAACGTTTACAATTTTATGGTGCACTCTC
AGTACAATCTGCTCTGATGCCGCATAGTTAAGCCAGCCCCGACACCCGCCAACACCCGCTGACGCGCCCT
GACGGGCTTGTCTGCTCCCGGCATCCGCTTACAGACAAGCTGTGACCGTCTCCGGGAGCTGCATGTGTCA
GAGGTTTTCACCGTCATCACCGAAACGCGCGAGACGAAAGGGCCTCGTGATACGCCTATTTTTATAGGTT
AATGTCATGATAATAATGGTTTCTTAGACGTCAGGTGGCACTTTTCGGGGAAATGTGCGCGGAACCCCTA
TTTGTTTATTTTTCTAAATACATTCAAATATGTATCCGCTCATGAGACAATAACCCTGATAAATGCTTCA
ATAATATTGAAAAAGGAAGAGTATGAGTATTCAACATTTCCGTGTCGCCCTTATTCCCTTTTTTGCGGCA
TTTTGCCTTCCTGTTTTTGCTCACCCAGAAACGCTGGTGAAAGTAAAAGATGCTGAAGATCAGTTGGGTG
CACGAGTGGGTTACATCGAACTGGATCTCAACAGCGGTAAGATCCTTGAGAGTTTTCGCCCCGAAGAACG
TTTTCCAATGATGAGCACTTTTAAAGTTCTGCTATGTGGCGCGGTATTATCCCGTATTGACGCCGGGCAA
GAGCAACTCGGTCGCCGCATACACTATTCTCAGAATGACTTGGTTGAGTACTCACCAGTCACAGAAAAGC
ATCTTACGGATGGCATGACAGTAAGAGAATTATGCAGTGCTGCCATAACCATGAGTGATAACACTGCGGC
CAACTTACTTCTGACAACGATCGGAGGACCGAAGGAGCTAACCGCTTTTTTGCACAACATGGGGGATCAT
GTAACTCGCCTTGATCGTTGGGAACCGGAGCTGAATGAAGCCATACCAAACGACGAGCGTGACACCACGA
TGCCTGTAGCAATGGCAACAACGTTGCGCAAACTATTAACTGGCGAACTACTTACTCTAGCTTCCCGGCA
ACAATTAATAGACTGGATGGAGGCGGATAAAGTTGCAGGACCACTTCTGCGCTCGGCCCTTCCGGCTGGC
TGGTTTATTGCTGATAAATCTGGAGCCGGTGAGCGTGGGTCTCGCGGTATCATTGCAGCACTGGGGCCAG
ATGGTAAGCCCTCCCGTATCGTAGTTATCTACACGACGGGGAGTCAGGCAACTATGGATGAACGAAATAG
ACAGATCGCTGAGATAGGTGCCTCACTGATTAAGCATTGGTAACTGTCAGACCAAGTTTACTCATATATA
CTTTAGATTGATTTAAAACTTCATTTTTAATTTAAAAGGATCTAGGTGAAGATCCTTTTTGATAATCTCA
TGACCAAAATCCCTTAACGTGAGTTTTCGTTCCACTGAGCGTCAGACCCCGTAGAAAAGATCAAAGGATC
TTCTTGAGATCCTTTTTTTCTGCGCGTAATCTGCTGCTTGCAAACAAAAAAACCACCGCTACCAGCGGTG
GTTTGTTTGCCGGATCAAGAGCTACCAACTCTTTTTCCGAAGGTAACTGGCTTCAGCAGAGCGCAGATAC
CAAATACTGTTCTTCTAGTGTAGCCGTAGTTAGGCCACCACTTCAAGAACTCTGTAGCACCGCCTACATA
CCTCGCTCTGCTAATCCTGTTACCAGTGGCTGCTGCCAGTGGCGATAAGTCGTGTCTTACCGGGTTGGAC
TCAAGACGATAGTTACCGGATAAGGCGCAGCGGTCGGGCTGAACGGGGGGTTCGTGCACACAGCCCAGCT
TGGAGCGAACGACCTACACCGAACTGAGATACCTACAGCGTGAGCTATGAGAAAGCGCCACGCTTCCCGA
AGGGAGAAAGGCGGACAGGTATCCGGTAAGCGGCAGGGTCGGAACAGGAGAGCGCACGAGGGAGCTTCCA
GGGGGAAACGCCTGGTATCTTTATAGTCCTGTCGGGTTTCGCCACCTCTGACTTGAGCGTCGATTTTTGT
GATGCTCGTCAGGGGGGCGGAGCCTATGGAAAAACGCCAGCAACGCGGCCTTTTTACGGTTCCTGGCCTT
TTGCTGGCCTTTTGCTCACATGT
Features (pLannotate 1.2.2; 29 found; start..end, strand, type, name):
     12..39      +  repeat_region  AAV2 ITR (fragment): inverted terminal repeat of adeno-associated virus serotype 2 inverted
     68..95      +  repeat_region  AAV2 ITR (fragment): inverted terminal repeat of adeno-associated virus serotype 2 inverted
    158..605     +  promoter       hSyn promoter: human synapsin I promoter; confers neuron-specific expression (Kügler et al., 2003)
    629..662     +  protein_bind   FRT (minimal): supports FLP-mediated excision but not integration (Turan and Bode, 2011) FLP recombinase from the Saccharomyces cerevisiae 2μ plasmid
    708..756     +  polyA_signal   poly(A) signal: synthetic polyadenylation signal
    765..1241    +  polyA_signal   hGH poly(A) signal: human growth hormone polyadenylation signal
   1320..1368    +  polyA_signal   HSV TK poly(A) signal: herpes simplex virus thymidine kinase polyadenylation signal (Cole and Stacy, 1985)
   1459..1475    -  polyA_signal   bGH poly(A) signal (fragment): bovine growth hormone polyadenylation signal
   1528..1561    +  protein_bind   FRT (minimal): supports FLP-mediated excision but not integration (Turan and Bode, 2011) FLP recombinase from the Saccharomyces cerevisiae 2μ plasmid
   1568..1601    +  protein_bind   lox2272: Cre-mediated recombination occurs in the 8-bp core sequence (GGATACTT). lox2272 sites are compatible with each other, but incompatible with loxP or loxN sites (Lee and Saito, 1988). Cre recombinase
   1602..1651    -  intron         β-globin intron (fragment): internally truncated intron from human β-globin
   1652..1685    +  protein_bind   loxP: Cre-mediated recombination occurs in the 8-bp core sequence (GCATACAT). Cre recombinase
   1700..1717    +  misc_feature   MCS (fragment): pUC18/19 multiple cloning site
   1723..1749    -  CDS            NES: nuclear export signal from the HIV Rev protein (Fischer et al., 1995)
   1756..2502    -  CDS            APX1: APX1_PEA - Also known as APPX1. Experimental evidence at protein level: Swiss-Prot protein existence level 1. Plays a key role in hydrogen peroxide removal. From Pisum sativum (Garden pea).
   2560..2603    +  misc_feature   MCS (fragment): pUC18/19 multiple cloning site
   2623..2656    -  protein_bind   lox2272: Cre-mediated recombination occurs in the 8-bp core sequence (GGATACTT). lox2272 sites are compatible with each other, but incompatible with loxP or loxN sites (Lee and Saito, 1988). Cre recombinase
   2657..2706    -  intron         β-globin intron (fragment): internally truncated intron from human β-globin
   2707..2740    -  protein_bind   loxP: Cre-mediated recombination occurs in the 8-bp core sequence (GCATACAT). Cre recombinase
   2749..3337    +  misc_feature   WPRE: woodchuck hepatitis virus posttranscriptional regulatory element
   3345..3569    +  polyA_signal   bGH poly(A) signal: bovine growth hormone polyadenylation signal
   3571..3711    +  repeat_region  AAV2 ITR: inverted terminal repeat of adeno-associated virus serotype 2 inverted
   3716..3767    -  misc_feature   bom (fragment): basis of mobility region from pBR322
   3786..4241    +  rep_origin     f1 ori (sequence partly withheld): f1 bacteriophage origin of replication; arrow indicates direction of (+) strand synthesis
   4242..4291    -  misc_feature   bom (fragment): basis of mobility region from pBR322
   4393..4428    -  CDS            rop (fragment): Rop protein, which maintains plasmids at low copy number; rop
   4523..4627    +  promoter       AmpR promoter: bla
   4628..5488    +  CDS            AmpR: β-lactamase; bla; confers resistance to ampicillin, carbenicillin, and related antibiotics
   5659..6247    +  rep_origin     ori: high-copy-number ColE1/pMB1/pBR322/pUC origin of replication
