[The description below was written by a language model from this plasmid's Addgene catalogue record and pLannotate feature annotations shown in this document.]
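Description:
pAAV-VTKS4-V5-APEX2-NES is an adeno-associated virus transfer plasmid built on the pAAV-VTKS4 backbone for intersectional, recombinase-gated expression in neurons. It is maintained in bacteria as a high-copy plasmid through a ColE1/pUC-type origin with ampicillin selection (AmpR under its own bla promoter), and it also carries an f1 phage origin. The expression cassette lies between AAV2 inverted terminal repeats, which allow it to be packaged into recombinant AAV. The 3' ITR is annotated in full, whereas only short ITR fragments were detected at the 5' end of the sequenced record.

Transcription is driven by the human synapsin I (hSyn) promoter, which restricts expression to neurons. Two gates sit between the promoter and the payload. The first is a transcriptional stop element made of several polyadenylation signals (synthetic, hGH, HSV TK and a bGH fragment) flanked by two minimal FRT sites in the same orientation, so Flp excises the block. The second is a double-floxed inverted arrangement: the coding sequence is placed in antisense orientation between paired lox2272 and loxP sites, with short β-globin intron fragments annotated between the lox sites, and Cre flips it and locks it into the sense orientation. Expression therefore requires both Cre and Flp (CRE-ON / FLP-ON).

The payload is V5-APEX2-NES, an engineered ascorbate peroxidase (annotated by homology to pea APX1) with an HIV Rev nuclear export signal that keeps it outside the nucleus. The V5 epitope is named in the record but was not separately annotated. A WPRE and bGH poly(A) signal follow to enhance transcript stability and processing. APEX2 is generally used for proximity labelling and electron microscopy contrast, though the record does not state a specific application.
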