Addgene plasmid #178704: pAAV-VTKS4-V5-APEX2-NES
Purpose: AAV vector for Cre- and Flp-dependent transgene expression (CRE-ON / FLP-ON) of V5-APEX2-NES in neurons under the control of the hSyn1 promoter (Kugler et al 2003)
Depositing lab: Jordane Dimidschstein. Depositing organization: Broad Institute. Publication: A versatile viral toolkit for functional discovery in the nervous system. Pouchelon G, Vergara J, McMahon J, Gorissen BL, Lin JD, Vormstein-Schneider D, Niehaus JL, Burbridge TJ, Wester JC, Sherer M, Fernandez-Otero M, Allaway KC, Pelkey K, Chittajallu R, McBain CJ, Fan M, Nasse JS, Wildenberg GA, Fishell G, Dimidschstein J. Cell Rep Methods. 2022 May 26;2(6):100225. doi: 10.1016/j.crmeth.2022.100225. eCollection 2022 Jun 20. PubMed 35784651.
Backbone
  Vector backbone: pAAV-VTKS4
  Vector type: AAV
Growth in bacteria
  Bacterial resistance: Ampicillin, 100 μg/mL
  Growth temperature: 37°C
  Growth strain: NEB Stable
  Copy number: High Copy
Gene/Insert
  Gene/Insert name: V5-APEX2-NES
  Species: Synthetic
  Cloning method: Gibson Cloning
Terms and licenses: Academic/Nonprofit Terms; Industry Terms: Not Available to Industry
How to cite: pAAV-VTKS4-V5-APEX2-NES was a gift from Jordane Dimidschstein (Addgene plasmid # 178704 ; http://n2t.net/addgene:178704 ; RRID:Addgene_178704)
